Addgene plasmid #138203: pcDNA3-PKAsub-YPet-NES
Purpose: Encodes C-terminal (substrate) fragment of FRET-based bimolecular PKA activity reporter (BimAKAR); cytosol targeted. Use in conjunction with pcDNA3-Cerulean-FHA1-NES.
Depositing lab: Jin Zhang. Depositing organization: Johns Hopkins University and School of Medicine. Publication: Luminescent kinase activity biosensors based on a versatile bimolecular switch. Herbst KJ, Allen MD, Zhang J. J Am Chem Soc. 2011 Apr 20;133(15):5676-9. doi: 10.1021/ja1117396. Epub 2011 Mar 25. PubMed 21438554.
Backbone
  Vector backbone: pcDNA3
  Backbone manufacturer: Invitrogen
  Backbone size w/o insert (bp): 5472
  Total vector size (bp): 6270
  Vector type: Mammalian Expression
  Selectable markers: Neomycin (select with G418)
Growth in bacteria
  Bacterial resistance: Ampicillin, 100 μg/mL
  Growth temperature: 37°C
  Growth strain: DH5alpha
  Copy number: High Copy
Gene/Insert
  Gene/Insert name: PKAsub-YPet-NES
  Species: Synthetic
  Insert size (bp): 798
  Promoter: CMV
  Tag / fusion protein: YPet (C terminal on insert); Nuclear export signal (NES) (C terminal on insert); 6xHIS - T7 tag (gene 10 leader) - Xpress (TM) tag (N terminal on backbone)
  Cloning method: Restriction Enzyme; 5′ cloning site BamHI (not destroyed); 3′ cloning site XbaI (not destroyed)
  Sequencing primers: 5′ CMV forward; 3′ BGH reverse
Terms and licenses: Academic/Nonprofit Terms; Industry Terms: Not Available to Industry
How to cite: pcDNA3-PKAsub-YPet-NES was a gift from Jin Zhang (Addgene plasmid # 138203 ; http://n2t.net/addgene:138203 ; RRID:Addgene_138203)
