[The description below was written by a language model from this plasmid's Addgene catalogue record and pLannotate feature annotations shown in this document.]
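Description:
pcDNA3-PKAsub-YPet-NES is a mammalian expression plasmid of about 6.3 kb built on the pcDNA3 backbone. It encodes one half of BimAKAR, a bimolecular FRET-based reporter of protein kinase A activity. The plasmid is maintained at high copy in E. coli through a ColE1/pUC-type origin with ampicillin resistance (AmpR under its own promoter), and it also carries an f1 origin. For selection in mammalian cells, an SV40 early promoter drives the neomycin phosphotransferase gene, followed by an SV40 poly(A) signal, allowing G418 selection of stable transfectants.

The synthetic insert, roughly 800 bp and cloned between BamHI and XbaI, is expressed from the CMV enhancer/promoter and terminated by the bGH polyadenylation signal. The open reading frame begins with a backbone-derived leader comprising a 6xHis tag, the T7 gene 10 leader tag and the Xpress epitope. This leader is followed by a PKA substrate peptide, which the feature table does not annotate separately but which presumably occupies the short gap upstream of YPet. Next come the yellow fluorescent protein YPet and a C-terminal HIV Rev-type nuclear export signal that confines the protein to the cytosol. Flanking T7 and SP6 promoters are standard backbone elements. A few short fragment annotations, such as the truncated HIV LTR and the capTEV hit over the His tag, appear to be partial matches rather than functional parts.

The construct is meant to be co-expressed with its partner, pcDNA3-Cerulean-FHA1-NES. Phosphorylation of the substrate by PKA should promote its binding to the phosphopeptide-binding FHA1 domain, bringing Cerulean and YPet close enough for FRET. The signal therefore reports cytosolic PKA activity in living cells.
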