Features (pLannotate 1.2.2; 25 found; start..end, strand, type, name):
     28..80      -  misc_feature   bom (fragment): basis of mobility region from pBR322
    235..614     +  enhancer       CMV enhancer: human cytomegalovirus immediate early enhancer
    615..818     +  promoter       CMV promoter: human cytomegalovirus (CMV) immediate early promoter
    814..847     +  LTR            5' LTR (truncated) (fragment): truncated 5' long terminal repeat (LTR) from HIV-1
    863..881     +  promoter       T7 promoter: promoter for bacteriophage T7 RNA polymerase
    922..942     +  CDS            capTEV™ (fragment): composite tag for in vivo biotinylation, TEV protease cleavage, and 6xHis tagging
    943..975     +  CDS            T7 tag (gene 10 leader): leader peptide from bacteriophage T7 gene 10 promotes efficient translation in E. coli
    979..1002    +  CDS            Xpress™ tag: Xpress™ epitope tag, including an enterokinase recognition and cleavage site
   1054..1770    +  CDS            YPet: YPet is a basic (constitutively fluorescent) yellow fluorescent protein published in 2005, derived from Aequorea victoria. It has moderate acid sensitivity.
   1777..1803    +  CDS            NES: nuclear export signal from the HIV Rev protein (Fischer et al., 1995)
   1822..1840    -  promoter       SP6 promoter: promoter for bacteriophage SP6 RNA polymerase
   1866..2090    +  polyA_signal   bGH poly(A) signal: bovine growth hormone polyadenylation signal
   2094..2115    +  promoter       SV40 promoter (fragment): SV40 enhancer and early promoter
   2136..2564    +  rep_origin     f1 ori (sequence partly withheld): f1 bacteriophage origin of replication; arrow indicates direction of (+) strand synthesis
   2578..2907    +  promoter       SV40 promoter: SV40 enhancer and early promoter
   2974..3765    +  CDS            neo: KKA2_KLEPN - Also known as kan, nptII. Experimental evidence at protein level: Swiss-Prot protein existence level 1. Resistance to kanamycin, neomycin, paromomycin, ribostamycin, butirosin and gentamicin B. From Klebsiella pneumoniae.
   3789..3947    +  CDS            ble (fragment): BLE_KLEPN - Experimental evidence at protein level: Swiss-Prot protein existence level 1. Binding protein with a strong affinity to the bleomycin family of antibiotics. Binds to CL990; an antimitotic-antibiotic compound. From Klebsiella pneumoniae.
   3942..4063    +  polyA_signal   SV40 poly(A) signal: SV40 polyadenylation signal
   4136..4152    -  protein_bind   lac operator: The lac repressor binds to the lac operator to inhibit transcription in E. coli. This inhibition can be relieved by adding lactose or isopropyl-β-D-thiogalactopyranoside (IPTG). lac repressor encoded by lacI
   4160..4190    -  promoter       lac promoter: promoter for the E. coli lac operon
   4205..4226    -  protein_bind   CAP binding site: CAP binding activates transcription in the presence of cAMP. E. coli catabolite activator protein
   4239..4331    -  CDS            lacI (fragment): lac repressor; lacI; The lac repressor binds to the lac operator to inhibit transcription in E. coli. This inhibition can be relieved by adding lactose or isopropyl-β-D-thiogalactopyranoside (IPTG).
   4514..5102    -  rep_origin     ori: high-copy-number ColE1/pMB1/pBR322/pUC origin of replication
   5273..6133    -  CDS            AmpR: β-lactamase; bla; confers resistance to ampicillin, carbenicillin, and related antibiotics
   6134..6238    -  promoter       AmpR promoter: bla
>Addgene plasmid #138203 | pcDNA3-PKAsub-YPet-NES | addgene full sequence | sequence record 307404 | Addgene NGS Result
GACGGATCGGGAGATCTCCCGATCCCCTATGGTGCACTCTCAGTACAATCTGCTCTGATGCCGCATAGTT
AAGCCAGTATCTGCTCCCTGCTTGTGTGTTGGAGGTCGCTGAGTAGTGCGCGAGCAAAATTTAAGCTACA
ACAAGGCAAGGCTTGACCGACAATTGCATGAAGAATCTGCTTAGGGTTAGGCGTTTTGCGCTGCTTCGCG
ATGTACGGGCCAGATATACGCGTTGACATTGATTATTGACTAGTTATTAATAGTAATCAATTACGGGGTC
ATTAGTTCATAGCCCATATATGGAGTTCCGCGTTACATAACTTACGGTAAATGGCCCGCCTGGCTGACCG
CCCAACGACCCCCGCCCATTGACGTCAATAATGACGTATGTTCCCATAGTAACGCCAATAGGGACTTTCC
ATTGACGTCAATGGGTGGAGTATTTACGGTAAACTGCCCACTTGGCAGTACATCAAGTGTATCATATGCC
AAGTACGCCCCCTATTGACGTCAATGACGGTAAATGGCCCGCCTGGCATTATGCCCAGTACATGACCTTA
TGGGACTTTCCTACTTGGCAGTACATCTACGTATTAGTCATCGCTATTACCATGGTGATGCGGTTTTGGC
AGTACATCAATGGGCGTGGATAGCGGTTTGACTCACGGGGATTTCCAAGTCTCCACCCCATTGACGTCAA
TGGGAGTTTGTTTTGGCACCAAAATCAACGGGACTTTCCAAAATGTCGTAACAACTCCGCCCCATTGACG
CAAATGGGCGGTAGGCGTGTACGGTGGGAGGTCTATATAAGCAGAGCTCTCTGGCTAACTAGAGAACCCA
CTGCTTACTGGCTTATCGAAATTAATACGACTCACTATAGGGAGACCCAAGCTTGCGGCCGCCACCATGG
TGCGGGGTTCTCATCATCATCATCATCATGGTATGGCTAGCATGACTGGTGGACAGCAAATGGGTCGGGA
TCTGTACGACGATGACGATAAGGATCCCATGCTGCGTCGCGCCACCCTGGTGGACGGCGGCACCGGCGGC
AGCATGGTGAGCAAAGGCGAAGAGCTGTTCACCGGCGTGGTGCCCATCCTGGTGGAGCTGGACGGCGACG
TGAACGGCCACAAGTTCAGCGTGAGCGGCGAGGGCGAGGGCGACGCCACCTACGGCAAGCTGACCCTGAA
GCTGCTGTGCACCACCGGCAAGCTGCCCGTGCCCTGGCCCACCCTGGTGACCACCCTGGGCTACGGCGTG
CAGTGCTTCGCCCGGTACCCCGACCACATGAAGCAGCACGACTTCTTCAAGAGCGCCATGCCCGAGGGCT
ACGTGCAGGAGCGGACCATCTTCTTCAAGGACGACGGCAACTACAAGACCCGGGCCGAGGTGAAGTTCGA
GGGCGACACCCTGGTGAACCGGATCGAGCTGAAGGGCATCGACTTCAAGGAGGACGGCAACATCCTGGGC
CACAAGCTGGAGTACAACTACAACAGCCACAACGTGTACATCACCGCCGACAAGCAGAAGAACGGCATCA
AGGCCAACTTCAAGATCCGGCACAACATCGAGGACGGCGGCGTGCAGCTGGCCGACCACTACCAGCAGAA
CACCCCCATCGGCGACGGCCCCGTGCTGCTGCCCGACAACCACTACCTGAGCTACCAGAGCGCCCTGTTC
AAGGACCCCAACGAGAAGCGGGACCACATGGTGCTGCTGGAGTTCCTGACCGCCGCCGGCATCACCGAGG
GCATGGACGAGCTGTACAAGGAATTCCTGCCCCCCCTGGAGCGCCTGACCCTGTAATCTAGAGGGCCCTA
TTCTATAGTGTCACCTAAATGCTAGAGCTCGCTGATCAGCCTCGACTGTGCCTTCTAGTTGCCAGCCATC
TGTTGTTTGCCCCTCCCCCGTGCCTTCCTTGACCCTGGAAGGTGCCACTCCCACTGTCCTTTCCTAATAA
AATGAGGAAATTGCATCGCATTGTCTGAGTAGGTGTCATTCTATTCTGGGGGGTGGGGTGGGGCAGGACA
GCAAGGGGGAGGATTGGGAAGACAATAGCAGGCATGCTGGGGATGCGGTGGGCTCTATGGCTTCTGAGGC
GGAAAGAACCAGCTGGGGCTCTAGGGGGTATCCCC
[124 nt withheld, positions 2136-2259]
C
[91 nt withheld, positions 2261-2351]
A
[49 nt withheld, positions 2353-2401]
CCTTTGACGTTGGAGTCCACGTTCTTT
[37 nt withheld, positions 2429-2465]
ACCCTATCTCGGTCTATTCTTTTGATTTATAAGGGATTTTGCCGATTTCGGCCTATTGGTTAAAAAATGA
GCTGATTTAACAAAAATTTAACGCGAATTAATTCTGTGGAATGTGTGTCAGTTAGGGTGTGGAAAGTCCC
CAGGCTCCCCAGCAGGCAGAAGTATGCAAAGCATGCATCTCAATTAGTCAGCAACCAGGTGTGGAAAGTC
CCCAGGCTCCCCAGCAGGCAGAAGTATGCAAAGCATGCATCTCAATTAGTCAGCAACCATAGTCCCGCCC
CTAACTCCGCCCATCCCGCCCCTAACTCCGCCCAGTTCCGCCCATTCTCCGCCCCATGGCTGACTAATTT
TTTTTATTTATGCAGAGGCCGAGGCCGCCTCTGCCTCTGAGCTATTCCAGAAGTAGTGAGGAGGCTTTTT
TGGAGGCCTAGGCTTTTGCAAAAAGCTCCCGGGAGCTTGTATATCCATTTTCGGATCTGATCAAGAGACA
GGATGAGGATCGTTTCGCATGATTGAACAAGATGGATTGCACGCAGGTTCTCCGGCCGCTTGGGTGGAGA
GGCTATTCGGCTATGACTGGGCACAACAGACAATCGGCTGCTCTGATGCCGCCGTGTTCCGGCTGTCAGC
GCAGGGGCGCCCGGTTCTTTTTGTCAAGACCGACCTGTCCGGTGCCCTGAATGAACTGCAGGACGAGGCA
GCGCGGCTATCGTGGCTGGCCACGACGGGCGTTCCTTGCGCAGCTGTGCTCGACGTTGTCACTGAAGCGG
GAAGGGACTGGCTGCTATTGGGCGAAGTGCCGGGGCAGGATCTCCTGTCATCTCACCTTGCTCCTGCCGA
GAAAGTATCCATCATGGCTGATGCAATGCGGCGGCTGCATACGCTTGATCCGGCTACCTGCCCATTCGAC
CACCAAGCGAAACATCGCATCGAGCGAGCACGTACTCGGATGGAAGCCGGTCTTGTCGATCAGGATGATC
TGGACGAAGAGCATCAGGGGCTCGCGCCAGCCGAACTGTTCGCCAGGCTCAAGGCGCGCATGCCCGACGG
CGAGGATCTCGTCGTGACCCATGGCGATGCCTGCTTGCCGAATATCATGGTGGAAAATGGCCGCTTTTCT
GGATTCATCGACTGTGGCCGGCTGGGTGTGGCGGACCGCTATCAGGACATAGCGTTGGCTACCCGTGATA
TTGCTGAAGAGCTTGGCGGCGAATGGGCTGACCGCTTCCTCGTGCTTTACGGTATCGCCGCTCCCGATTC
GCAGCGCATCGCCTTCTATCGCCTTCTTGACGAGTTCTTCTGAGCGGGACTCTGGGGTTCGAAATGACCG
ACCAAGCGACGCCCAACCTGCCATCACGAGATTTCGATTCCACCGCCGCCTTCTATGAAAGGTTGGGCTT
CGGAATCGTTTTCCGGGACGCCGGCTGGATGATCCTCCAGCGCGGGGATCTCATGCTGGAGTTCTTCGCC
CACCCCAACTTGTTTATTGCAGCTTATAATGGTTACAAATAAAGCAATAGCATCACAAATTTCACAAATA
AAGCATTTTTTTCACTGCATTCTAGTTGTGGTTTGTCCAAACTCATCAATGTATCTTATCATGTCTGTAT
ACCGTCGACCTCTAGCTAGAGCTTGGCGTAATCATGGTCATAGCTGTTTCCTGTGTGAAATTGTTATCCG
CTCACAATTCCACACAACATACGAGCCGGAAGCATAAAGTGTAAAGCCTGGGGTGCCTAATGAGTGAGCT
AACTCACATTAATTGCGTTGCGCTCACTGCCCGCTTTCCAGTCGGGAAACCTGTCGTGCCAGCTGCATTA
ATGAATCGGCCAACGCGCGGGGAGAGGCGGTTTGCGTATTGGGCGCTCTTCCGCTTCCTCGCTCACTGAC
TCGCTGCGCTCGGTCGTTCGGCTGCGGCGAGCGGTATCAGCTCACTCAAAGGCGGTAATACGGTTATCCA
CAGAATCAGGGGATAACGCAGGAAAGAACATGTGAGCAAAAGGCCAGCAAAAGGCCAGGAACCGTAAAAA
GGCCGCGTTGCTGGCGTTTTTCCATAGGCTCCGCCCCCCTGACGAGCATCACAAAAATCGACGCTCAAGT
CAGAGGTGGCGAAACCCGACAGGACTATAAAGATACCAGGCGTTTCCCCCTGGAAGCTCCCTCGTGCGCT
CTCCTGTTCCGACCCTGCCGCTTACCGGATACCTGTCCGCCTTTCTCCCTTCGGGAAGCGTGGCGCTTTC
TCATAGCTCACGCTGTAGGTATCTCAGTTCGGTGTAGGTCGTTCGCTCCAAGCTGGGCTGTGTGCACGAA
CCCCCCGTTCAGCCCGACCGCTGCGCCTTATCCGGTAACTATCGTCTTGAGTCCAACCCGGTAAGACACG
ACTTATCGCCACTGGCAGCAGCCACTGGTAACAGGATTAGCAGAGCGAGGTATGTAGGCGGTGCTACAGA
GTTCTTGAAGTGGTGGCCTAACTACGGCTACACTAGAAGAACAGTATTTGGTATCTGCGCTCTGCTGAAG
CCAGTTACCTTCGGAAAAAGAGTTGGTAGCTCTTGATCCGGCAAACAAACCACCGCTGGTAGCGGTGGTT
TTTTTGTTTGCAAGCAGCAGATTACGCGCAGAAAAAAAGGATCTCAAGAAGATCCTTTGATCTTTTCTAC
GGGGTCTGACGCTCAGTGGAACGAAAACTCACGTTAAGGGATTTTGGTCATGAGATTATCAAAAAGGATC
TTCACCTAGATCCTTTTAAATTAAAAATGAAGTTTTAAATCAATCTAAAGTATATATGAGTAAACTTGGT
CTGACAGTTACCAATGCTTAATCAGTGAGGCACCTATCTCAGCGATCTGTCTATTTCGTTCATCCATAGT
TGCCTGACTCCCCGTCGTGTAGATAACTACGATACGGGAGGGCTTACCATCTGGCCCCAGTGCTGCAATG
ATACCGCGAGACCCACGCTCACCGGCTCCAGATTTATCAGCAATAAACCAGCCAGCCGGAAGGGCCGAGC
GCAGAAGTGGTCCTGCAACTTTATCCGCCTCCATCCAGTCTATTAATTGTTGCCGGGAAGCTAGAGTAAG
TAGTTCGCCAGTTAATAGTTTGCGCAACGTTGTTGCCATTGCTACAGGCATCGTGGTGTCACGCTCGTCG
TTTGGTATGGCTTCATTCAGCTCCGGTTCCCAACGATCAAGGCGAGTTACATGATCCCCCATGTTGTGCA
AAAAAGCGGTTAGCTCCTTCGGTCCTCCGATCGTTGTCAGAAGTAAGTTGGCCGCAGTGTTATCACTCAT
GGTTATGGCAGCACTGCATAATTCTCTTACTGTCATGCCATCCGTAAGATGCTTTTCTGTGACTGGTGAG
TACTCAACCAAGTCATTCTGAGAATAGTGTATGCGGCGACCGAGTTGCTCTTGCCCGGCGTCAATACGGG
ATAATACCGCGCCACATAGCAGAACTTTAAAAGTGCTCATCATTGGAAAACGTTCTTCGGGGCGAAAACT
CTCAAGGATCTTACCGCTGTTGAGATCCAGTTCGATGTAACCCACTCGTGCACCCAACTGATCTTCAGCA
TCTTTTACTTTCACCAGCGTTTCTGGGTGAGCAAAAACAGGAAGGCAAAATGCCGCAAAAAAGGGAATAA
GGGCGACACGGAAATGTTGAATACTCATACTCTTCCTTTTTCAATATTATTGAAGCATTTATCAGGGTTA
TTGTCTCATGAGCGGATACATATTTGAATGTATTTAGAAAAATAAACAAATAGGGGTTCCGCGCACATTT
CCCCGAAAAGTGCCACCTGACGTC
